>Addgene plasmid #129888 | pRDAX-123 C-Tag miRFP670[1] L10 FRB EBPF2 | depositor full sequence | sequence record 249266 | Full Sequence
GCCTGCCTCCAGGCCTCAATATTGGCCATTAGCCATATTATTCATTGGTTATATAGCATAAATCAATATT
GGCTATTGGCCATTGCATACGTTGTATCTATATCATAATATGTACATTTATATTGGCTCATGTCCAATAT
GACCGCCATGTTGGCATTGATTATTGACTAGTTATTAATAGTAATCAATTACGGGGTCATTAGTTCATAG
CCCATATATGGAGTTCCGCGTTACATAACTTACGGTAAATGGCCCGCCTGGCTGACCGCCCAACGACCCC
CGCCCATTGACGTCAATAATGACGTATGTTCCCATAGTAACGCCAATAGGGACTTTCCATTGACGTCAAT
GGGTGGAGTATTTACGGTAAACTGCCCACTTGGCAGTACATCAAGTGTATCATATGCCAAGTCCGCCCCC
TATTGACGTCAATGACGGTAAATGGCCCGCCTGGCATTATGCCCAGTACATGACCTTACGGGACTTTCCT
ACTTGGCAGTACATCTACGTATTAGTCATCGCTATTACCATGGTGATGCGGTTTTGGCAGTACACCAATG
GGCGTGGATAGCGGTTTGACTCACGGGGATTTCCAAGTCTCCACCCCATTGACGTCAATGGGAGTTTGTT
TTGGCACCAAAATCAACGGGACTTTCCAAAATGTCGTAATAACCCCGCCCCGTTGACGCAAATGGGCGGT
AGGCGTGTACGGTGGGAGGTCTATATAAGCAGAGCTCGTTTAGTGAACCGTCAGATCACTAGAAGCTTTA
TTGCGGTAGTTTATCACAGTTAAATTGCTAACGCAGTCAGTGCTTCTGACACAACAGTCTCGAACTTAAG
CTGCAGAAGTTGGTCGTGAGGCACTGGGCAGGTAAGTATCAAGGTTACAAGACAGGTTTAAGGAGACCAA
TAGAAACTGGGCTTGTCGAGACAGAGAAGACTCTTGCGTTTCTGATAGGCACCTATTGGTCTTACTGACA
TCCACTTTGCCTTTCTCTCCACAGGTGTCCACTCCCAGGCCACCATGGTGGCCATCCTCTGGCATGAGAT
GTGGCATGAAGGCCTGGAAGAGGCATCTCGTTTGTACTTTGGGGAAAGGAACGTGAAAGGCATGTTTGAG
GTGCTGGAGCCCTTGCATGCTATGATGGAACGGGGCCCCCAGACTCTGAAGGAAACATCCTTTAATCAGG
CCTATGGTCGAGATTTAATGGAGGCCCAAGAGTGGTGCAGGAAGTACATGAAATCAGGGAATGTCAAGGA
CCTCACCCAAGCCTGGGACCTCTATTATCATGTGTTCCGACGAATCTCAGGGAGCTCTGCCAGCGGTGGC
AGCACCAGTGTGGCTGGGCATGCTAGCGGTTCTCCTGCCTTTGGCACCGCTAGTCACTCCAACTGCGAGC
ACGAGGAGATCCATCTTGCTGGGAGTATCCAGCCTCACGGAGCCCTTCTGGTCGTTAGCGAACACGATCA
CCGTGTGATTCAGGCAAGCGCGAATGCAGCCGAGTTCCTCAACCTGGGCAGTGTGCTGGGAGTTCCCTTG
GCCGAAATCGACGGAGATCTGCTGATCAAGATTCTGCCCCATCTCGATCCGACAGCTGAAGGCATGCCAG
TAGCAGTTAGGTGTCGCATTGGGAATCCGTCCACCGAGTATTGCGGTCTGATGCATAGGCCACCAGAAGG
AGGGCTGATTATCGAGCTGGAAAGAGCGGGACCCTAAGAATTCAGATCCGCCCCTCTCCCTCCCCCCCCC
CTAACGTTACTGGCCGAAGCCGCTTGGAATAAGGCCGGTGTGCGTTTGTCTATATGTTATTTTCCACCAT
ATTGCCGTCTTTTGGCAATGTGAGGGCCCGGAAACCTGGCCCTGTCTTCTTGACGAGCATTCCTAGGGGT
CTTTCCCCTCTCGCCAAAGGAATGCAAGGTCTGTTGAATGTCGTGAAGGAAGCAGTTCCTCTGGTAGCTT
CTTGAAGACAAACAACGTCTGTAGCGACCCTTTGCAGGCAGCGGAACCCCCCACCTGGCGACAGGTGCCT
CTGCGGCCAAAAGCCACGTGTATAAGATACACCTGCAAAGGCGGCACAACCCCAGTGCCACGTTGTGAGT
TGGATAGTTGTGGAAAGAGTCAAATGGCTCTCCTCAAGCGTATTCAACAAGGGGCTGAAGGATGCCCAGA
AGGTACCCCATTGTATGGGATCTGATCTGGGGCCTCGGTACACATGCTTTACATGTGTTTAGTCGAGGTT
AAAAAAACGTCTAGGCCCCCCGAACCACGGGGACGTGGTTTTCCTTTGAAAAACACGATGATAATATGGC
CACAACCATGGTGAGCAAGGGCGAGGAGCTGTTCACCGGGGTGGTGCCCATCCTGGTCGAGCTGGACGGC
GACGTAAACGGCCACAAGTTCAGCGTGAGGGGCGAGGGCGAGGGCGATGCCACCAACGGCAAGCTGACCC
TGAAGTTCATCTGCACCACCGGCAAGCTGCCCGTGCCCTGGCCCACCCTCGTGACCACCCTGAGCCACGG
CGTGCAGTGCTTCGCCCGCTACCCCGACCACATGAAGCAGCACGACTTCTTCAAGTCCGCCATGCCCGAA
GGCTACGTCCAGGAGCGCACCATCTTCTTCAAGGACGACGGCACCTACAAGACCCGCGCCGAGGTGAAGT
TCGAGGGCGACACCCTGGTGAACCGCATCGAGCTGAAGGGCGTCGACTTCAAGGAGGACGGCAACATCCT
GGGGCACAAGCTGGAGTACAACTTCAACAGCCACAACATCTATATCATGGCCGTCAAGCAGAAGAACGGC
ATCAAGGTGAACTTCAAGATCCGCCACAACGTGGAGGACGGCAGCGTGCAGCTCGCCGACCACTACCAGC
AGAACACCCCCATCGGCGACGGCCCCGTGCTGCTGCCCGACAGCCACTACCTGAGCACCCAGTCCGTGCT
GAGCAAAGACCCCAACGAGAAGCGCGATCACATGGTCCTGCTGGAGTTCCGCACCGCCGCCGGGATCACT
CTCGGCATGGACGAGCTGTACAAGTAAACCGGTGCTCGAGGTACCGATGAATAGCTAAGGTCGAGGCCGC
AGGTAAGTATCAAGGTTACAAGACAGGTTTAAGGAGACCAATAGAAACTGGGCTTGTCGAGACAGAGAAG
ACTCTTGCGTTTCTGATAGGCACCTATTGGTCTTACTGACATCCACTTTGCCTTTCTCTCCACAGGTGTC
GACAATCAACCTCTGGATTACAAAATTTGTGAAAGATTGACTGGTATTCTTAACTATGTTGCTCCTTTTA
CGCTATGTGGATACGCTGCTTTAATGCCTTTGTATCATGCTATTGCTTCCCGTATGGCTTTCATTTTCTC
CTCCTTGTATAAATCCTGGTTGCTGTCTCTTTATGAGGAGTTGTGGCCCGTTGTCAGGCAACGTGGCGTG
GTGTGCACTGTGTTTGCTGACGCAACCCCCACTGGTTGGGGCATTGCCACCACCTGTCAGCTCCTTTCCG
GGACTTTCGCTTTCCCCCTCCCTATTGCCACGGCGGAACTCATCGCCGCCTGCCTTGCCCGCTGCTGGAC
AGGGGCTCGGCTGTTGGGCACTGACAATTCCGTGGTGTTGTCGGGGAAGCTGACGTCCTTTCCATGGCTG
CTCGCCTGTGTTGCCACCTGGATTCTGCGCGGGACGTCCTTCTGCTACGTCCCTTCGGCCCTCAATCCAG
CGGACCTTCCTTCCCGCGGCCTGCTGCCGGCTCTGCGGCCTCTTCCGCGTCTTCGCCTTCGCCCTCAGAC
GAGTCGGATCTCCCTTTGGGCCGCCTCCCCGCCTGGAATTCGAGCTCGGTACGATCAGCCTCGACTGTGC
CTTCTAGTTGCCAGCCATCTGTTGTTTGCCCCTCCCCCGTGCCTTCCTTGACCCTGGAAGGTGCCACTCC
CACTGTCCTTTCCTAATAAAATGAGGAAATTGCATCGCATTGTCTGAGTAGGTGTCATTCTATTCTGGGG
GGTGGGGTGGGGCAGGACAGCAAGGGGGAGGATTGGGAAGACAATAGCCCAGCTTTTGTTCCCTTTAGTG
AGGGTTAATTGCGCGCTTGGCGTAATCATGGTCATAGCTGTTTCCTGTGTGAAATTGTTATCCGCTAATT
CACTCCTCAGGTGCAGGCTGCCTATCAGAAGGTGGTGGCTGGTGTGGCCAATGCCCTGGCTCACAAATAC
CACTGAGATCTTTTTCCCTCTGCCAAAAATTATGGGGACATCATGAAGCCCCTTGAGCATCTGACTTCTG
GCTAATAAAGGAAATTTATTTTCATTGCAATAGTGTGTTGGAATTTTTTGTGTCTCTCACTCGGAAGGAC
ATATGGGAGGGCAAATCATTTAAAACATCAGAATGAGTATTTGGTTTAGAGTTTGGCAACATATGCCCAT
ATGCTGGCTGCCATGAACAAAGGTTGGCTATAAAGAGGTCATCAGTATATGAAACAGCCCCCTGCTGTCC
ATTCCTTATTCCATAGAAAAGCCTTGACTTGAGGTTAGATTTTTTTTATATTTTGTTTTGTGTTATTTTT
TTCTTTAACATCCCTAAAATTTTCCTTACATGTTTTACTAGCCAGATTTTTCCTCCTCTCCTGACTACTC
CCAGTCATAGCTGTCCCTCTTCTCTTATGGAGATCGGCCGGCCGCCGGCGTCGACGCGCGCGGCCGCGGC
GCGCCGTTGCTGGCGTTTTTCCATAGGCTCCGCCCCCCTGACGAGCATCACAAAAATCGACGCTCAAGTC
AGAGGTGGCGAAACCCGACAGGACTATAAAGATACCAGGCGTTTCCCCCTGGAAGCTCCCTCGTGCGCTC
TCCTGTTCCGACCCTGCCGCTTACCGGATACCTGTCCGCCTTTCTCCCTTCGGGAAGCGTGGCGCTTTCT
CATAGCTCACGCTGTAGGTATCTCAGTTCGGTGTAGGTCGTTCGCTCCAAGCTGGGCTGTGTGCACGAAC
CCCCCGTTCAGCCCGACCGCTGCGCCTTATCCGGTAACTATCGTCTTGAGTCCAACCCGGTAAGACACGA
CTTATCGCCACTGGCAGCAGCCACTGGTAACAGGATTAGCAGAGCGAGGTATGTAGGCGGTGCTACAGAG
TTCTTGAAGTGGTGGCCTAACTACGGCTACACTAGAAGAACAGTATTTGGTATCTGCGCTCTGCTGAAGC
CAGTTACCTTCGGAAAAAGAGTTGGTAGCTCTTGATCCGGCAAACAAACCACCGCTGGTAGCGGTGGTTT
TTTTGTTTGCAAGCAGCAGATTACGCGCAGAAAAAAAGGATCTCAAGAAGATCCTTTGATCTTTTCTACG
GGGTCTGACGCTCAGTGGAACGAAAACTCACGTTAAGGGATTTTGGTCATGAGATTATCAAAAAGGATCT
TCACCTAGATCCTTTTAAATTAAAAATGAAGTTTTAAATCAATCTAAAGTATATATGAGTAAACTTGGTC
TGACAGTTACCAATGCTTAATCAGTGAGGCACCTATCTCAGCGATCTGTCTATTTCGTTCATCCATAGTT
GCCTGACTCCCCGTCGTGTAGATAACTACGATACGGGAGGGCTTACCATCTGGCCCCAGTGCTGCAATGA
TACCGCGAGACCCACGCTCACCGGCTCCAGATTTATCAGCAATAAACCAGCCAGCCGGAAGGGCCGAGCG
CAGAAGTGGTCCTGCAACTTTATCCGCCTCCATCCAGTCTATTAATTGTTGCCGGGAAGCTAGAGTAAGT
AGTTCGCCAGTTAATAGTTTGCGCAACGTTGTTGCCATTGCTACAGGCATCGTGGTGTCACGCTCGTCGT
TTGGTATGGCTTCATTCAGCTCCGGTTCCCAACGATCAAGGCGAGTTACATGATCCCCCATGTTGTGCAA
AAAAGCGGTTAGCTCCTTCGGTCCTCCGATCGTTGTCAGAAGTAAGTTGGCCGCAGTGTTATCACTCATG
GTTATGGCAGCACTGCATAATTCTCTTACTGTCATGCCATCCGTAAGATGCTTTTCTGTGACTGGTGAGT
ACTCAACCAAGTCATTCTGAGAATAGTGTATGCGGCGACCGAGTTGCTCTTGCCCGGCGTCAATACGGGA
TAATACCGCGCCACATAGCAGAACTTTAAAAGTGCTCATCATTGGAAAACGTTCTTCGGGGCGAAAACTC
TCAAGGATCTTACCGCTGTTGAGATCCAGTTCGATGTAACCCACTCGTGCACCCAACTGATCTTCAGCAT
CTTTTACTTTCACCAGCGTTTCTGGGTGAGCAAAAACAGGAAGGCAAAATGCCGCAAAAAAGGGAATAAG
GGCGACACGGAAATGTTGAATACTCATACTCTTCCTTTTTCAATATTATTGAAGCATTTATCAGGGTTAT
TGTCTCATGAGCGGATACATATTTGAATGTATTTAGAAAAATAAACAAATAGGGGTTCCGCGCACATTTC
CCCGAAAAGTGCCACCTGACGTCTAAGAAACCATTATTATCATGACATTAACCTATAAAAATAGGCGTAT
CACGAGGCCCTTTCGTCTACGCGCGCGCCGGCGGCGCGCCGTCGACGGCCGGCCGCGGCCGC
Features (pLannotate 1.2.2; 17 found; start..end, strand, type, name):
    155..532     +  enhancer       CMV enhancer: human cytomegalovirus immediate early enhancer
    534..733     +  promoter       CMV promoter: human cytomegalovirus (CMV) immediate early promoter
    872..1004    +  intron         chimeric intron: chimera between introns from human β-globin and immunoglobulin heavy chain genes
   1034..1309    +  CDS            FRB: FKBP-rapamycin binding domain of human FRAP
   1340..1714    +  CDS            miRFP670 (fragment): miRFP670 is a basic (constitutively fluorescent) near ir fluorescent protein published in 2016, derived from Rhodopseudomonas palustris. It has low acid sensitivity. It requires the cofactor biliverdin for fluorescence.
   1731..2317    +  misc_feature   IRES2: internal ribosome entry site (IRES) of the encephalomyocarditis virus (EMCV)
   2318..3037    +  CDS            EBFP2: enhanced blue variant of GFP (Ai et al., 2007) mammalian codon-optimized
   3083..3215    +  intron         chimeric intron: chimera between introns from human β-globin and immunoglobulin heavy chain genes
   3224..3812    +  misc_feature   WPRE: woodchuck hepatitis virus posttranscriptional regulatory element
   3816..3832    +  misc_feature   MCS (fragment): pUC18/19 multiple cloning site
   3845..3956    +  polyA_signal   bGH poly(A) signal: bovine growth hormone polyadenylation signal
   4052..4070    -  promoter       T3 promoter: promoter for bacteriophage T3 RNA polymerase
   4129..4203    +  CDS            HBB (fragment): HBB_PONPY - Experimental evidence at transcript level: Swiss-Prot protein existence level 2. Involved in oxygen transport from the lung to the various peripheral tissues. From Pongo pygmaeus (Bornean orangutan).
   4274..4329    +  polyA_signal   β-globin poly(A) signal: rabbit β-globin polyadenylation signal (Gil and Proudfoot, 1987)
   4708..5296    -  rep_origin     ori: high-copy-number ColE1/pMB1/pBR322/pUC origin of replication
   5467..6327    -  CDS            AmpR: β-lactamase; bla; confers resistance to ampicillin, carbenicillin, and related antibiotics
   6328..6432    -  promoter       AmpR promoter: bla
