[The description below was written by a language model from this plasmid's Addgene catalogue record and pLannotate feature annotations shown in this document.]
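Description:
pRDAX-123 C-Tag miRFP670[1] L10 FRB EBPF2 is a custom-built mammalian expression plasmid of about 6.6 kb, designed as an assay vector for detecting protein–protein interactions by bimolecular or trimolecular fluorescence complementation (BiFC/TriFC). It is maintained in E. coli through a high-copy ColE1/pUC-type origin and selected with ampicillin via the β-lactamase gene and its native promoter.

The expression unit is driven by the human CMV immediate-early enhancer and promoter, followed by a chimeric β-globin/immunoglobulin intron that promotes efficient processing of the transcript. The first open reading frame encodes FRB, the FKBP–rapamycin binding domain, placed upstream of a partial miRFP670 coding segment. As the name suggests, this is the first fragment of the split near-infrared, biliverdin-dependent fluorescent protein, attached as a C-terminal tag through what is presumably a linker ("L10"). The catalogue lists the insert species as mouse, whereas the automated annotation matches FRB to human FRAP; the record does not resolve this difference. On its own the miRFP670 fragment should be non-fluorescent, with signal expected only when a partner protein carrying the complementary fragment is brought close. FRB is commonly used this way with FKBP as a rapamycin-inducible control pair, although the record does not name a partner construct.

Downstream, an EMCV IRES drives translation of EBFP2 from the same transcript, giving a constitutive blue reporter that marks transfected cells and can be used to normalise expression. The 3′ region contains a second copy of the chimeric intron, a WPRE to enhance transcript expression, and a bGH polyadenylation signal. It is followed by a T3 promoter, a β-globin fragment and a rabbit β-globin poly(A) signal, likely backbone remnants.
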