Addgene plasmid #129888: pRDAX-123 C-Tag miRFP670[1] L10 FRB EBPF2
Purpose: PPI (BiFC/TriFC) assay vector
Depositing lab: Gary Lewin. Depositing organization: Max-Delbrueck-Centrum fuer Molekulare Medizin (MDC).
Backbone
  Vector backbone: custom built
  Vector type: Mammalian Expression
Growth in bacteria
  Bacterial resistance: Ampicillin, 100 μg/mL
  Growth temperature: 37°C
  Growth strain: DH5alpha
  Copy number: High Copy
Gene/Insert
  Gene/Insert name: FRB
  Species: M. musculus (mouse)
  Cloning method: Restriction Enzyme; 5′ cloning site unknown (unknown if destroyed); 3′ cloning site unknown (unknown if destroyed)
Terms and licenses: Academic/Nonprofit Terms; Industry Terms: Not Available to Industry
How to cite: pRDAX-123 C-Tag miRFP670[1] L10 FRB EBPF2 was a gift from Gary Lewin (Addgene plasmid # 129888 ; http://n2t.net/addgene:129888 ; RRID:Addgene_129888)
